Addgene plasmid #180602: pcDNA3.1-myc-TRBP-dsRBD2
Purpose: Expressing various parts of TRBP
Depositing lab: Kumiko Ui-Tei. Depositing organization: The University of Tokyo. Publication: LGP2 virus sensor regulates gene expression network mediated by TRBP-bound microRNAs. Takahashi T, Nakano Y, Onomoto K, Murakami F, Komori C, Suzuki Y, Yoneyama M, Ui-Tei K. Nucleic Acids Res. 2018 Sep 28;46(17):9134-9147. doi: 10.1093/nar/gky575. PubMed 29939295.
Backbone
  Vector backbone: pcDNA3.1
  Backbone manufacturer: Invitrogen
  Backbone size w/o insert (bp): 5428
  Vector type: Mammalian Expression
  Selectable markers: Neomycin (select with G418)
Growth in bacteria
  Bacterial resistance: Ampicillin, 100 μg/mL
  Growth temperature: 37°C
  Growth strain: DH5alpha
  Copy number: High Copy
Gene/Insert
  Gene/Insert name: TRBP (alt names: TARBP2; TAR (HIV-1) RNA binding protein 2)
  Species: H. sapiens (human)
  GenBank ID: NM_134323.2
  Entrez Gene: TARBP2 (a.k.a. LOQS, TRBP, TRBP1, TRBP2)
  Promoter: CMV
  Tag / fusion protein: Myc (N terminal on insert)
  Cloning method: Restriction Enzyme; 5′ cloning site HindIII (unknown if destroyed); 3′ cloning site NotI (unknown if destroyed)
  Sequencing primers: 5′ aaagggaagcttaaccccgttggtgctctgca; 3′ aaaggggcggccgccactcgaagcagcattttgg
Terms and licenses: Academic/Nonprofit Terms; Industry Terms: Not Available to Industry
How to cite: pcDNA3.1-myc-TRBP-dsRBD2 was a gift from Kumiko Ui-Tei (Addgene plasmid # 180602 ; http://n2t.net/addgene:180602 ; RRID:Addgene_180602)
