[The description below was written by a language model from this plasmid's Addgene catalogue record and pLannotate feature annotations shown in this document.]
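Description:
pcDNA3.1-myc-TRBP-dsRBD2 is a mammalian expression plasmid built on the Invitrogen pcDNA3.1 backbone that expresses a truncated piece of human TRBP (TARBP2, the TAR RNA-binding protein). It belongs to a set of constructs made to express individual parts of the protein. As the name indicates, the insert corresponds to the second double-stranded RNA-binding domain. The feature table supports this, showing only a short TARBP2 fragment of about 276 nt in the 5.6 kb sequenced plasmid. The fragment was cloned between HindIII and NotI. The catalogue entry lists an N-terminal Myc epitope tag for detection or immunoprecipitation, but the tag is not separately annotated in the feature table.

Expression is driven by the human CMV immediate-early enhancer and promoter, and transcripts are terminated by the bovine growth hormone polyadenylation signal. A T7 promoter just upstream of the insert could also support in vitro transcription. The short "HIV-1 LTR" fragment overlapping the end of the CMV promoter is probably an annotation artefact rather than a functional viral element. A separate cassette, with the SV40 enhancer/early promoter driving the neomycin phosphotransferase gene and an SV40 poly(A) signal, allows G418 selection of stably transfected mammalian cells. In E. coli the plasmid is maintained at high copy through a ColE1/pUC-type origin and selected with ampicillin via the bla gene. An f1 origin is also present, which permits single-stranded DNA production. The associated work concerns TRBP-bound microRNAs and the LGP2 virus sensor, so isolated-domain constructs like this one are suited to mapping which TRBP regions mediate its RNA or protein interactions, though the record itself states only the general purpose.
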