Features (pLannotate 1.2.2; 20 found; start..end, strand, type, name):
     18..347     +  promoter       SV40 promoter: SV40 enhancer and early promoter
    414..1205    +  CDS            neo: KKA2_KLEPN - Also known as kan, nptII. Experimental evidence at protein level: Swiss-Prot protein existence level 1. Resistance to kanamycin, neomycin, paromomycin, ribostamycin, butirosin and gentamicin B. From Klebsiella pneumoniae.
   1229..1387    +  CDS            ble (fragment): BLE_KLEPN - Experimental evidence at protein level: Swiss-Prot protein existence level 1. Binding protein with a strong affinity to the bleomycin family of antibiotics. Binds to CL990; an antimitotic-antibiotic compound. From Klebsiella pneumoniae.
   1382..1503    +  polyA_signal   SV40 poly(A) signal: SV40 polyadenylation signal
   1576..1592    -  protein_bind   lac operator: The lac repressor binds to the lac operator to inhibit transcription in E. coli. This inhibition can be relieved by adding lactose or isopropyl-β-D-thiogalactopyranoside (IPTG). lac repressor encoded by lacI
   1600..1630    -  promoter       lac promoter: promoter for the E. coli lac operon
   1645..1666    -  protein_bind   CAP binding site: CAP binding activates transcription in the presence of cAMP. E. coli catabolite activator protein
   1679..1771    -  CDS            lacI (fragment): lac repressor; lacI; The lac repressor binds to the lac operator to inhibit transcription in E. coli. This inhibition can be relieved by adding lactose or isopropyl-β-D-thiogalactopyranoside (IPTG).
   1954..2542    -  rep_origin     ori: high-copy-number ColE1/pMB1/pBR322/pUC origin of replication
   2713..3573    -  CDS            AmpR: β-lactamase; bla; confers resistance to ampicillin, carbenicillin, and related antibiotics
   3574..3678    -  promoter       AmpR promoter: bla
   3737..3789    -  misc_feature   bom (fragment): basis of mobility region from pBR322
   3944..4323    +  enhancer       CMV enhancer: human cytomegalovirus immediate early enhancer
   4324..4527    +  promoter       CMV promoter: human cytomegalovirus (CMV) immediate early promoter
   4523..4556    +  LTR            5' LTR (truncated) (fragment): truncated 5' long terminal repeat (LTR) from HIV-1
   4572..4590    +  promoter       T7 promoter: promoter for bacteriophage T7 RNA polymerase
   4609..4884    +  CDS            TARBP2 (fragment): TRBP2_HUMAN - Also known as TRBP. Experimental evidence at protein level: Swiss-Prot protein existence level 1. (Microbial infection) Binds to the HIV-1 TAR RNA which is located in the long terminal repeat (LTR) of HIV-1, and stimulates translation of TAR-containing RNAs (PubMed:2011739, PubMed:11438532, PubMed:12475984). This is achieved in part at least by binding to and inhibiting EIF2AK2/PKR, thereby reducing phosphorylation and inhibition of EIF2S1/eIF-2-alpha (PubMed:11438532). May also promote translation of TAR-containing RNAs independently of EIF2AK2/PKR (PubMed:12475984). Mediates re
   4931..5155    +  polyA_signal   bGH poly(A) signal: bovine growth hormone polyadenylation signal
   5159..5180    +  promoter       SV40 promoter (fragment): SV40 enhancer and early promoter
   5201..4       +  rep_origin     f1 ori (across the origin) (sequence partly withheld): f1 bacteriophage origin of replication; arrow indicates direction of (+) strand synthesis
>Addgene plasmid #180602 | pcDNA3.1-myc-TRBP-dsRBD2 | addgene full sequence | sequence record 356084 | Addgene NGS Result
AATTAATTCTGTGGAATGTGTGTCAGTTAGGGTGTGGAAAGTCCCCAGGCTCCCCAGCAGGCAGAAGTAT
GCAAAGCATGCATCTCAATTAGTCAGCAACCAGGTGTGGAAAGTCCCCAGGCTCCCCAGCAGGCAGAAGT
ATGCAAAGCATGCATCTCAATTAGTCAGCAACCATAGTCCCGCCCCTAACTCCGCCCATCCCGCCCCTAA
CTCCGCCCAGTTCCGCCCATTCTCCGCCCCATGGCTGACTAATTTTTTTTATTTATGCAGAGGCCGAGGC
CGCCTCTGCCTCTGAGCTATTCCAGAAGTAGTGAGGAGGCTTTTTTGGAGGCCTAGGCTTTTGCAAAAAG
CTCCCGGGAGCTTGTATATCCATTTTCGGATCTGATCAAGAGACAGGATGAGGATCGTTTCGCATGATTG
AACAAGATGGATTGCACGCAGGTTCTCCGGCCGCTTGGGTGGAGAGGCTATTCGGCTATGACTGGGCACA
ACAGACAATCGGCTGCTCTGATGCCGCCGTGTTCCGGCTGTCAGCGCAGGGGCGCCCGGTTCTTTTTGTC
AAGACCGACCTGTCCGGTGCCCTGAATGAACTGCAGGACGAGGCAGCGCGGCTATCGTGGCTGGCCACGA
CGGGCGTTCCTTGCGCAGCTGTGCTCGACGTTGTCACTGAAGCGGGAAGGGACTGGCTGCTATTGGGCGA
AGTGCCGGGGCAGGATCTCCTGTCATCTCACCTTGCTCCTGCCGAGAAAGTATCCATCATGGCTGATGCA
ATGCGGCGGCTGCATACGCTTGATCCGGCTACCTGCCCATTCGACCACCAAGCGAAACATCGCATCGAGC
GAGCACGTACTCGGATGGAAGCCGGTCTTGTCGATCAGGATGATCTGGACGAAGAGCATCAGGGGCTCGC
GCCAGCCGAACTGTTCGCCAGGCTCAAGGCGCGCATGCCCGACGGCGAGGATCTCGTCGTGACCCATGGC
GATGCCTGCTTGCCGAATATCATGGTGGAAAATGGCCGCTTTTCTGGATTCATCGACTGTGGCCGGCTGG
GTGTGGCGGACCGCTATCAGGACATAGCGTTGGCTACCCGTGATATTGCTGAAGAGCTTGGCGGCGAATG
GGCTGACCGCTTCCTCGTGCTTTACGGTATCGCCGCTCCCGATTCGCAGCGCATCGCCTTCTATCGCCTT
CTTGACGAGTTCTTCTGAGCGGGACTCTGGGGTTCGAAATGACCGACCAAGCGACGCCCAACCTGCCATC
ACGAGATTTCGATTCCACCGCCGCCTTCTATGAAAGGTTGGGCTTCGGAATCGTTTTCCGGGACGCCGGC
TGGATGATCCTCCAGCGCGGGGATCTCATGCTGGAGTTCTTCGCCCACCCCAACTTGTTTATTGCAGCTT
ATAATGGTTACAAATAAAGCAATAGCATCACAAATTTCACAAATAAAGCATTTTTTTCACTGCATTCTAG
TTGTGGTTTGTCCAAACTCATCAATGTATCTTATCATGTCTGTATACCGTCGACCTCTAGCTAGAGCTTG
GCGTAATCATGGTCATAGCTGTTTCCTGTGTGAAATTGTTATCCGCTCACAATTCCACACAACATACGAG
CCGGAAGCATAAAGTGTAAAGCCTGGGGTGCCTAATGAGTGAGCTAACTCACATTAATTGCGTTGCGCTC
ACTGCCCGCTTTCCAGTCGGGAAACCTGTCGTGCCAGCTGCATTAATGAATCGGCCAACGCGCGGGGAGA
GGCGGTTTGCGTATTGGGCGCTCTTCCGCTTCCTCGCTCACTGACTCGCTGCGCTCGGTCGTTCGGCTGC
GGCGAGCGGTATCAGCTCACTCAAAGGCGGTAATACGGTTATCCACAGAATCAGGGGATAACGCAGGAAA
GAACATGTGAGCAAAAGGCCAGCAAAAGGCCAGGAACCGTAAAAAGGCCGCGTTGCTGGCGTTTTTCCAT
AGGCTCCGCCCCCCTGACGAGCATCACAAAAATCGACGCTCAAGTCAGAGGTGGCGAAACCCGACAGGAC
TATAAAGATACCAGGCGTTTCCCCCTGGAAGCTCCCTCGTGCGCTCTCCTGTTCCGACCCTGCCGCTTAC
CGGATACCTGTCCGCCTTTCTCCCTTCGGGAAGCGTGGCGCTTTCTCATAGCTCACGCTGTAGGTATCTC
AGTTCGGTGTAGGTCGTTCGCTCCAAGCTGGGCTGTGTGCACGAACCCCCCGTTCAGCCCGACCGCTGCG
CCTTATCCGGTAACTATCGTCTTGAGTCCAACCCGGTAAGACACGACTTATCGCCACTGGCAGCAGCCAC
TGGTAACAGGATTAGCAGAGCGAGGTATGTAGGCGGTGCTACAGAGTTCTTGAAGTGGTGGCCTAACTAC
GGCTACACTAGAAGAACAGTATTTGGTATCTGCGCTCTGCTGAAGCCAGTTACCTTCGGAAAAAGAGTTG
GTAGCTCTTGATCCGGCAAACAAACCACCGCTGGTAGCGGTGGTTTTTTTGTTTGCAAGCAGCAGATTAC
GCGCAGAAAAAAAGGATCTCAAGAAGATCCTTTGATCTTTTCTACGGGGTCTGACGCTCAGTGGAACGAA
AACTCACGTTAAGGGATTTTGGTCATGAGATTATCAAAAAGGATCTTCACCTAGATCCTTTTAAATTAAA
AATGAAGTTTTAAATCAATCTAAAGTATATATGAGTAAACTTGGTCTGACAGTTACCAATGCTTAATCAG
TGAGGCACCTATCTCAGCGATCTGTCTATTTCGTTCATCCATAGTTGCCTGACTCCCCGTCGTGTAGATA
ACTACGATACGGGAGGGCTTACCATCTGGCCCCAGTGCTGCAATGATACCGCGAGACCCACGCTCACCGG
CTCCAGATTTATCAGCAATAAACCAGCCAGCCGGAAGGGCCGAGCGCAGAAGTGGTCCTGCAACTTTATC
CGCCTCCATCCAGTCTATTAATTGTTGCCGGGAAGCTAGAGTAAGTAGTTCGCCAGTTAATAGTTTGCGC
AACGTTGTTGCCATTGCTACAGGCATCGTGGTGTCACGCTCGTCGTTTGGTATGGCTTCATTCAGCTCCG
GTTCCCAACGATCAAGGCGAGTTACATGATCCCCCATGTTGTGCAAAAAAGCGGTTAGCTCCTTCGGTCC
TCCGATCGTTGTCAGAAGTAAGTTGGCCGCAGTGTTATCACTCATGGTTATGGCAGCACTGCATAATTCT
CTTACTGTCATGCCATCCGTAAGATGCTTTTCTGTGACTGGTGAGTACTCAACCAAGTCATTCTGAGAAT
AGTGTATGCGGCGACCGAGTTGCTCTTGCCCGGCGTCAATACGGGATAATACCGCGCCACATAGCAGAAC
TTTAAAAGTGCTCATCATTGGAAAACGTTCTTCGGGGCGAAAACTCTCAAGGATCTTACCGCTGTTGAGA
TCCAGTTCGATGTAACCCACTCGTGCACCCAACTGATCTTCAGCATCTTTTACTTTCACCAGCGTTTCTG
GGTGAGCAAAAACAGGAAGGCAAAATGCCGCAAAAAAGGGAATAAGGGCGACACGGAAATGTTGAATACT
CATACTCTTCCTTTTTCAATATTATTGAAGCATTTATCAGGGTTATTGTCTCATGAGCGGATACATATTT
GAATGTATTTAGAAAAATAAACAAATAGGGGTTCCGCGCACATTTCCCCGAAAAGTGCCACCTGACGTCG
ACGGATCGGGAGATCTCCCGATCCCCTATGGTGCACTCTCAGTACAATCTGCTCTGATGCCGCATAGTTA
AGCCAGTATCTGCTCCCTGCTTGTGTGTTGGAGGTCGCTGAGTAGTGCGCGAGCAAAATTTAAGCTACAA
CAAGGCAAGGCTTGACCGACAATTGCATGAAGAATCTGCTTAGGGTTAGGCGTTTTGCGCTGCTTCGCGA
TGTACGGGCCAGATATACGCGTTGACATTGATTATTGACTAGTTATTAATAGTAATCAATTACGGGGTCA
TTAGTTCATAGCCCATATATGGAGTTCCGCGTTACATAACTTACGGTAAATGGCCCGCCTGGCTGACCGC
CCAACGACCCCCGCCCATTGACGTCAATAATGACGTATGTTCCCATAGTAACGCCAATAGGGACTTTCCA
TTGACGTCAATGGGTGGAGTATTTACGGTAAACTGCCCACTTGGCAGTACATCAAGTGTATCATATGCCA
AGTACGCCCCCTATTGACGTCAATGACGGTAAATGGCCCGCCTGGCATTATGCCCAGTACATGACCTTAT
GGGACTTTCCTACTTGGCAGTACATCTACGTATTAGTCATCGCTATTACCATGGTGATGCGGTTTTGGCA
GTACATCAATGGGCGTGGATAGCGGTTTGACTCACGGGGATTTCCAAGTCTCCACCCCATTGACGTCAAT
GGGAGTTTGTTTTGGCACCAAAATCAACGGGACTTTCCAAAATGTCGTAACAACTCCGCCCCATTGACGC
AAATGGGCGGTAGGCGTGTACGGTGGGAGGTCTATATAAGCAGAGCTCTCTGGCTAACTAGAGAACCCAC
TGCTTACTGGCTTATCGAAATTAATACGACTCACTATAGGGAGACCCAAGCTGGCTAGCCCACCATGGAA
CAAAAACTCATCTCAGAAGAGGATCTGTCCAAGCTTTCTGAGTGCAACCCCGTTGGTGCTCTGCAGGAGC
TGGTGGTGCAGAAAGGCTGGCGGTTGCCGGAGTACACAGTGACCCAGGAGTCTGGGCCAGCCCACCGCAA
AGAATTCACCATGACCTGTCGAGTGGAGCGTTTCATTGAGATTGGGAGTGGCACTTCCAAAAAATTGGCA
AAGCGGAATGCGGCGGCCAAAATGCTGCTTCGAGTGCACACGGTGCCTCTGGATTGACTCGAGTCTAGAG
GGCCCGTTTAAACCCGCTGATCAGCCTCGACTGTGCCTTCTAGTTGCCAGCCATCTGTTGTTTGCCCCTC
CCCCGTGCCTTCCTTGACCCTGGAAGGTGCCACTCCCACTGTCCTTTCCTAATAAAATGAGGAAATTGCA
TCGCATTGTCTGAGTAGGTGTCATTCTATTCTGGGGGGTGGGGTGGGGCAGGACAGCAAGGGGGAGGATT
GGGAAGACAATAGCAGGCATGCTGGGGATGCGGTGGGCTCTATGGCTTCTGAGGCGGAAAGAACCAGCTG
GGGCTCTAGGGGGTATCCCC
[124 nt withheld, positions 5201-5324]
C
[91 nt withheld, positions 5326-5416]
A
[49 nt withheld, positions 5418-5466]
CCTTTGACGTTGGAGTCCACGTTCTTT
[37 nt withheld, positions 5494-5530]
ACCCTATCTCGGTCTATTCTTTTGATTTATAAGGGATTTTGCCGATTTCGGCCTATTGGTTAAAAAATGA
GCTGATTTAACAAAAATTTAACGCG
